>Addgene plasmid #79262 | pAc5.1B-EGFP-DmMextli | depositor full sequence | sequence record 148418 | pAc5.1B-EGFP-DmMextli sequence 8013 bps
CTTCAAGGAATTAATTCTATATTCTAAAAACACAAATGATACTTCTAAAAAAAATCATGAATGGCATCAA
CTCTGAATCAAATCTTTGCAGATGCACCTACTTCTCATTTCCACTGTCACATCATTTTTCCAGATCTCGC
TGCCTGTTATGTGGCCCACAAACCAAGACACGTTTTATGGCCATTAAAGCTGGCTGATCGTCGCCAAACA
CCAAATACATATCAATATGTACATTCGAGAAAGAAGCGATCAAAGAAGCGTCTTCGGGCGAGTAGGAGAA
TGCGGAGGAGAAGGAGAACGAGCTGATCTAGTATCTCTCCACAATCCAATGCCAACTGACCAACTGGCCA
TATTCGGAGCAATTTGAAGCCAATTTCCATCGCCTGGCGATCGCTCCATTCTTGGCTATATGTTTTTCAC
CGTTCCCGGGGCCATTTTCAAAGACTCGTCGGTAAGATAAGATTGTGTCACTCGCTGTCTCTCTTCATTT
GTCGAAGAATGCTGAGGAATTTCGCGATGACGTCGGCGAGTATTTTGAAGAATGAGAATAATTTGTATTT
ATACGAAAATCAGTTAGTGGAATTTTCTACAAAAACATGTTATCTATAGATAATTTTGTTGCAAAATATG
TTGACTATGACAAAGATTGTATGTATATACCTTTAATGTATTCTCATTTTCTTATGTATTTATAATGGCA
ATGATGATACTGATGATATTTTAAGATGATGCCAGACCACAGGCTGATTTCTGCGTCTTTTGCCGAACGC
AGTGCATGTGCGGTTGTTGTTTTTTGGAATAGTTTCAATTTTCGGACTGTCCGCTTTGATTTCAGTTTCT
TGGCTTATTCAAAAAGCAAAGTAAAGCCAAAAAAGCGAGATGGCAATACCAAATGCGGCAAAACGGTAGT
GGAAGGAAAGGGGTGCGGGGCAGCGGAAGGAAGGGTGGGGCGGGGCGTGGCGGGGTCTGTGGCTGGGCGC
GACGTCACCGACGTTGGAGCCACTCCTTTGACCATGTGTGCGTGTGTGTATTATTCGTGTCTCGCCACTC
GCCGGTTGTTTTTTTCTTTTTATCTCGCTCTCTCTAGCGCCATCTCGTACGCATGCTCAACGCACCGCAT
GTTGCCGTGTCCTTTATGCGTCATTTTGGCTCGAAATAGGCAATTATTTAAACAAAGATTAGTCAACGAA
AACGCTAAAATAAATAAGTCTACAATATGGTTACTTATTGCCATGTGTGTGCAGCCAACGATAGCAACAA
AAGCAACAACACAGTGGCTTTCCCTCTTTCACTTTTTGTTTGCAAGCGCGTGCGAGCAAGACGGCACGAC
CGGCAAACGCAATTACGCTGACAAAGAGCAGACGAAGTTTTGGCCGAAAAACATCAAGGCGCCTGATACG
AATGCATTTGCAATAACAATTGCGATATTTAATATTGTTTATGAAGCTGTTTGACTTCAAAACACACAAA
AAAAAAAATAAAACAAATTATTTGAAAGAGAATTAGGAATCGGACAGCTTATCGTTACGGGCTAACAGCA
CACCGAGACGAAATAGCTTACCTGACGTCACAGCCTCTGGAAGAACTGCCGCCAAGCAGAGAGAGAGAGA
AAAAGAGGGAGAGCAGCTTAGACCGCATGTGCTTGTGTGTGAGGCGTCTCTCTCTTCGTCTCCTGTTTGC
GCAAACGCATAGACTGCACTGAGAAAATCGATTACCTATTTTTTATGAATGAATATTTGCACTATTACTA
TTCAAAACTATTAAGATAGCAATCACATTCAATAGCCAAATACTATACCACCTGAGCGATGCAACGAAAT
GATCAATTTGAGCAAAAATGCTGCATATTTAGGACGGCATCATTATAGAAATGCTTCTTGCTGTGTACTT
TTCTCTCGTCTGGCAGCTGTTTCGCCGTTATTGTTAAAACCGGCTTAAGTTAGGTGTGTTTTCTACGACT
AGTGATGCCCCTACTAGAAGATGTGTGTTGCACAAATGTCCCTGAATAACCAATTTGAAGTGCAGATAGC
AGTAAACGTAAGCTAATATGAATATTATTTAACTGTAATGTTTTAATATCGCTGGACATTACTAATAAAC
CCACTATAAACACATGTACATATGTATGTTTTGGCATACAATGAGTAGTTGGGGAAAAAATGTGTAAAAG
CACCGTGACCATCACAGCATAAAGATAACCAGCTGAAGTATCGAATATGAGTAACCCCCAAATTGAATCA
CATGCCGCAACTGATAGGACCCATGGAAGTACACTCTTCATGGCGATATACAAGACACACACAAGCACGA
ACACCCAGTTGCGGAGGAAATTCTCCGTAAATGAAAACCCAATCGGCGAACAATTCATACCCATATATGG
TAAAAGTTTTGAACGCGACTTGAGAGCGGAGAGCATTGCGGCTGATAAGGTTTTAGCGCTAAGCGGGCTT
TATAAAACGGGCTGCGGGACCAGTTTTCATATCACTACCGTTTGAGTTCTTGTGCTGTGTGGATACTCCT
CCCGACACAAAGCCGCTCCATCAGCCAGCAGTCGTCTAATCCAGAGACCCCGGATCGGGGTACCAACATG
GTGAGCAAGGGCGAGGAGCTGTTCACCGGGGTGGTGCCCATCCTGGTCGAGCTGGACGGCGACGTAAACG
GCCACAAGTTCAGCGTGTCCGGCGAGGGCGAGGGCGATGCCACCTACGGCAAGCTGACCCTGAAGTTCAT
CTGCACCACCGGCAAGCTGCCCGTGCCCTGGCCCACCCTCGTGACCACCCTGACCTACGGCGTGCAGTGC
TTCAGCCGCTACCCCGACCACATGAAGCAGCACGACTTCTTCAAGTCCGCCATGCCCGAAGGCTACGTCC
AGGAGCGCACCATCTTCTTCAAGGACGACGGCAACTACAAGACCCGCGCCGAGGTGAAGTTCGAGGGCGA
CACCCTGGTGAACCGCATCGAGCTGAAGGGCATCGACTTCAAGGAGGACGGCAACATCCTGGGGCACAAG
CTGGAGTACAACTACAACAGCCACAACGTCTATATCATGGCCGACAAGCAGAAGAACGGCATCAAGGTGA
ACTTCAAGATCCGCCACAACATCGAGGACGGCAGCGTGCAGCTCGCCGACCACTACCAGCAGAACACCCC
CATCGGCGACGGCCCCGTGCTGCTGCCCGACAACCACTACCTGAGCACCCAGTCCGCCCTGAGCAAAGAC
CCCAACGAGAAGCGCGATCACATGGTCCTGCTGGAGTTCGTGACCGCCGCCGGGATCACTCTCGGCATGG
ACGAGCTGTACAAGCCAAGCTTGAATTCTATGGCTCACACACACCTGGGACGCGCCGTGAAAAACATTGA
GGCGCCACGCCCGTTGAAGACACAATCGCGATCGTCGTTGAAGAACAGCTACCTGGTGATCGAGGAGCTA
ATCCAGTTGATAGACAACGTGACCGTCGGTCTTCAGTCGTGCAACACCACGCCGGAATCGATCACGCTGC
TCCTGCACAACCTCCGGGTGCATGGACCGCAACTGGAGGCGGTGTCCAAGGATACACTGGACCGGGCCTT
CGTCGTTTTCCGCAACGCTTCGCAGGACGAACGGCTGAATATAACGACGCGCCTCAAGCTGCTCGAACTC
ATCGAGCTGCGCGCCAAGAGCTGGGACAATGACGACACAATCGCGTACTACAAGTCCAAGCAGCAGATCT
CCAACGTGGAGCTGCCTTCGGAATACCAGTACGATGCCGGCGTGCAGCCTGGCGCCTTCAGCACCTCCCC
CACATTCGGCGTCAGCGGCGGTGTTGGTGGCGTTAACGATGGAGCCGCAGCCGCCGCTGCCGCCGTCTTC
AATGCAGCATCTGCAGCTGCAGCCGCCCAAGCTGCGGCCATTGCGGCCGTGGGCACATCCAACCAGCAGC
ACATGCTGCTGCCGCCCGGTGAGGTCATTCGTAATTCGGGCAAGTTCCCCAAACCGACCAAGATTCCTGG
CAAGACGTACTGCAAGGACGAGGTCGTGATTCGCAATGCTGACTCCGGCAAAGTAATGGGCATCAAGGGG
CGTCGCGTGCACATGATCGAGGAGCTAAGCGAAACCATTATATCGTTTCAAAGAGTCAACCCGGGTGCCA
AGGAGCGTTTGGTGCAGATTACTGGTCCAGCTGAGGATAAAATTAACTATGCCAAACAACTGATGGAGGA
CACCATTCGTCGGAACGCCTCGCCGGTGCGCCTGGAACCCGCTCCTGCCGTTGGAGGATCCTGCTCCTCG
CTTAACTCGTCCAACTCGGACGACGCCATTGTGCAACCAAGAACGCCAACCGGAAGCAGTTTGGCCAACC
GGCTAAGCTTCAACTCGGCCCAAAACTTCATGACCGCCACCGCTGCTGCACAGCAGATCTCGCAGCAGAT
GCACCACCAAACGCATCACCTGCAGCACCAACAGCAGCAGCAGGTCGCCGCAGTAGCCGCCGCAGCAGCA
GCGGCGGCACATGCTCAGGCGACAGCCGCTGCCGGTAAAGTCTTGCGCCCCAATCAACAGCTGCTAATGC
ACTCATATTCCACAAACGATGCTTCCGTAGGTGAATACAAGTTCACGGTCAACGTGGGCCAGCACCTGAT
CAAGATCACCGGCGACTGCTGCGAACTAGTGCGCGTGGCCAAACTCGTGCTCGATGACTATTTTAGCAGC
TCGGAGTTTCTGGCATCCATTGAGGCTGGCGCCGCCTTCGACGGCACTTCGCTGGTGACCACGCCATCGA
CTCCGCTTCCCGGAGCCGGGCCGCCGCAATTTTGGCTGCCCGGCACGGACAGTGGCATTGGACTGAATTG
CGTTGTTTCCTCGTCAGCGAACAACAATGGTGAAGGCGACGACGAGGTGTTCGCTGAGCCCAGCAATGGA
GGATCATCGACTAGCAATCAGAATGGACTGGCCAGATCGCGTCGCAGCCACTTTTCGCGCAAGGAGTCCA
CGCCGGAGACCAAGGGCGCTCGGGAAAAGGGTGACTTGGACGATTTGGCAGGCACCAATTCCTTGAAAAG
CAATGCATCTCGCGTTTCTTACGATATTGAACACTTGCTCTACTACTCCATGAGTCCGCACTCGTGGACC
CTGCCCACCGACTGGCAAAAGATGCAGGAGACAGCGCCCTCGATTCTGCGCAACAAGGATCTGCAGGATG
AGAGCCAGCGCTTCGATGGTGATAAGTATCTGGCCAGCATTAAGACGGCCGCCAAGCGAGACATTGTGGC
TGCCGATGAGGTCGAGACTCTGGACGAATAAGGGCCCGCGGTTCGAAGGTAAGCCTATCCCTAACCCTCT
CCTCGGTCTCGATTCTACGCGTACCGGTCATCATCACCATCACCATTGAGTTTAAACCCGCTGATCAGCC
TCGACTGTGCCTTCTAAGGCCTGAGCTCGCTGATCAGCCTCGATCGAGGATCCAGACATGATAAGATACA
TTGATGAGTTTGGACAAACCACAACTAGAATGCAGTGAAAAAAATGCTTTATTTGTGAAATTTGTGATGC
TATTGCTTTATTTGTAACCATTATAAGCTGCAATAAACAAGTTAACAACAACAATTGCATTCATTTTATG
TTTCAGGTTCAGGGGGAGGTGTGGGAGGTTTTTTAAAGCAAGTAAAACCTCTACAAATGTGGTATGGCTG
ATTATGATCAGTCGACCGATGCCCTTGAGAGCCTTCAACCCAGTCAGCTCCTTCCGGTGGGCGCGGGGCA
TGACTATCGTCGCCGCACTTATGACTGTCTTCTTTATCATGCAACTCGTAGGACAGGTGCCGGCAGCGCT
CTGGGTCATTTTCGGCGAGGACCGCTTTCGCTGGAGCGCGACGATGATCGGCCTGTCGCTTGCGGTATTC
GGAATCTTGCACGCCCTCGCTCAAGCCTTCGTCACTGGTCCCGCCACCAAACGTTTCGGCGAGAAGCAGG
CCATTATCGCCGGCATGGCGGCCGACGCGCTGGGCTACGTCTTGCTGGCGTTCGCGACGCGAGGCTGGAT
GGCCTTCCCCATTATGATTCTTCTCGCTTCCGGCGGCATCGGGATGCCCGCGTTGCAGGCCATGCTGTCC
AGGCAGGTAGATGACGACCATCAGGGACAGCTTCAAGGATCGCTCGCGGCTCTTACCAGCCAGCAAAAGG
CCAGGAACCGTAAAAAGGCCGCGTTGCTGGCGTTTTTCCATAGGCTCCGCCCCCCTGACGAGCATCACAA
AAATCGACGCTCAAGTCAGAGGTGGCGAAACCCGACAGGACTATAAAGATACCAGGCGTTTCCCCCTGGA
AGCTCCCTCGTGCGCTCTCCTGTTCCGACCCTGCCGCTTACCGGATACCTGTCCGCCTTTCTCCCTTCGG
GAAGCGTGGCGCTTTCTCAATGCTCACGCTGTAGGTATCTCAGTTCGGTGTAGGTCGTTCGCTCCAAGCT
GGGCTGTGTGCACGAACCCCCCGTTCAGCCCGACCGCTGCGCCTTATCCGGTAACTATCGTCTTGAGTCC
AACCCGGTAAGACACGACTTATCGCCACTGGCAGCAGCCACTGGTAACAGGATTAGCAGAGCGAGGTATG
TAGGCGGTGCTACAGAGTTCTTGAAGTGGTGGCCTAACTACGGCTACACTAGAAGGACAGTATTTGGTAT
CTGCGCTCTGCTGAAGCCAGTTACCTTCGGAAAAAGAGTTGGTAGCTCTTGATCCGGCAAACAAACCACC
GCTGGTAGCGGTGGTTTTTTTGTTTGCAAGCAGCAGATTACGCGCAGAAAAAAAGGATCTCAAGAAGATC
CTTTGATCTTTTCTACGGGGTCTGACGCTCAGTGGAACGAAAACTCACGTTAAGGGATTTTGGTCATGAG
ATTATCAAAAAGGATCTTCACCTAGATCCTTTTAAATTAAAAATGAAGTTTTAAATCAATCTAAAGTATA
TATGAGTAAACTTGGTCTGACAGTTACCAATGCTTAATCAGTGAGGCACCTATCTCAGCGATCTGTCTAT
TTCGTTCATCCATAGTTGCCTGACTCCCCGTCGTGTAGATAACTACGATACGGGAGGGCTTACCATCTGG
CCCCAGTGCTGCAATGATACCGCGAGACCCACGCTCACCGGCTCCAGATTTATCAGCAATAAACCAGCCA
GCCGGAAGGGCCGAGCGCAGAAGTGGTCCTGCAACTTTATCCGCCTCCATCCAGTCTATTAATTGTTGCC
GGGAAGCTAGAGTAAGTAGTTCGCCAGTTAATAGTTTGCGCAACGTTGTTGCCATTGCTGCAGGCATCGT
GGTGTCACGCTCGTCGTTTGGTATGGCTTCATTCAGCTCCGGTTCCCAACGATCAAGGCGAGTTACATGA
TCCCCCATGTTGTGCAAAAAAGCGGTTAGCTCCTTCGGTCCTCCGATCGTTGTCAGAAGTAAGTTGGCCG
CAGTGTTATCACTCATGGTTATGGCAGCACTGCATAATTCTCTTACTGTCATGCCATCCGTAAGATGCTT
TTCTGTGACTGGTGAGTACTCAACCAAGTCATTCTGAGAATAGTGTATGCGGCGACCGAGTTGCTCTTGC
CCGGCGTCAACACGGGATAATACCGCGCCACATAGCAGAACTTTAAAAGTGCTCATCATTGGAAAACGTT
CTTCGGGGCGAAAACTCTCAAGGATCTTACCGCTGTTGAGATCCAGTTCGATGTAACCCACTCGTGCACC
CAACTGATCTTCAGCATCTTTTACTTTCACCAGCGTTTCTGGGTGAGCAAAAACAGGAAGGCAAAATGCC
GCAAAAAAGGGAATAAGGGCGACACGGAAATGTTGAATACTCATACTCTTCCTTTTTCAATATTATTGAA
GCATTTATCAGGGTTATTGTCTCATGAGCGGATACATATTTGAATGTATTTAGAAAAATAAACAAATAGG
GGTTCCGCGCACATTTCCCCGAAAAGTGCCACCTGACGTCTAAGAAACCATTATTATCATGACATTAACC
TATAAAAATAGGCGTATCACGAGGCCCTTTCGT
Features (pLannotate 1.2.2; 10 found; start..end, strand, type, name):
     56..2568    +  promoter       Ac5 promoter: Drosophila melanogaster actin 5C promoter
   2588..3304    +  CDS            EGFP: EGFP is a basic (constitutively fluorescent) green fluorescent protein published in 1996, derived from Aequorea victoria. It is reported to be a rapidly-maturing weak dimer with moderate acid sensitivity.
   3320..5278    +  CDS            mxt: MXT_DROME - Experimental evidence at protein level: Swiss-Prot protein existence level 1. Plays a role in promoting translation. From Drosophila melanogaster (Fruit fly).
   5298..5339    +  CDS            V5 tag: epitope tag from simian virus 5
   5439..5573    -  polyA_signal   SV40 poly(A) signal: SV40 polyadenylation signal
   5596..5680    -  CDS            large T antigen (fragment): large T antigen from SV40 (simian virus 40)
   5681..6151    +  CDS            TcR (fragment): tetracycline efflux protein; tet; confers resistance to tetracycline
   6195..6783    -  rep_origin     ori: high-copy-number ColE1/pMB1/pBR322/pUC origin of replication
   6954..7814    -  CDS            AmpR: β-lactamase; bla; confers resistance to ampicillin, carbenicillin, and related antibiotics
   7815..7919    -  promoter       AmpR promoter: bla
