[The description below was written by a language model from this plasmid's Addgene catalogue record and pLannotate feature annotations shown in this document.]
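Description:
pAc5.1B-EGFP-DmMextli is a plasmid for expressing an EGFP-tagged form of the Drosophila melanogaster protein Mextli (gene mxt, CG2950) in Schneider 2 (S2) insect cells. It is built on pAc5.1B-EGFP, a derivative of a commercial pAc5.1 insect expression vector that already carries the EGFP coding sequence. In bacteria it is maintained through a ColE1/pUC-type origin and selected with ampicillin via the β-lactamase gene and its native promoter. The catalogue lists it as low copy even though the annotated origin is of the high-copy type. The feature table shows no marker for selection in insect cells, which suggests use by transient transfection. Short fragments annotated as tetracycline resistance and SV40 large T antigen appear to be non-functional backbone remnants.

The expression cassette is driven by the constitutive actin 5C (Ac5) promoter. EGFP comes first, followed by the roughly 1.96 kb mxt open reading frame, which was inserted between retained EcoRI and ApaI sites to give an N-terminal EGFP fusion. A backbone-encoded V5 epitope lies just downstream of the insert, but the record does not say whether it is read in frame or excluded by a stop codon, and only EGFP is listed as a tag. An SV40 polyadenylation signal closes the cassette.

Mextli is an eIF4E-binding protein that promotes translation, and the associated study examined how Mextli proteins bind eIF4E and how those complexes respond to 4E-BP regulation. A GFP fusion of this kind suits localisation or pull-down experiments in S2 cells. The catalogue's total size (6,089 bp) is inconsistent with its own backbone and insert sizes, whereas the depositor's full sequence is 8,013 nt, which matches their sum.
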