Addgene plasmid #79262: pAc5.1B-EGFP-DmMextli
Purpose: Expresses EGFP-tagged DmMextli in S2 cells
Depositing lab: Elisa Izaurralde. Depositing organization: Max Planck Institute for Developmental Biology. Publication: Mextli proteins use both canonical bipartite and novel tripartite binding modes to form eIF4E complexes that display differential sensitivity to 4E-BP regulation. Peter D, Weber R, Kone C, Chung MY, Ebertsch L, Truffault V, Weichenrieder O, Igreja C, Izaurralde E. Genes Dev. 2015 Sep 1;29(17):1835-49. doi: 10.1101/gad.269068.115. Epub 2015 Aug 20. PubMed 26294658.
Backbone
  Vector backbone: pAc5.1B-EGFP
  Backbone manufacturer: Invitrogen
  Backbone size w/o insert (bp): 6051
  Total vector size (bp): 6089
  Vector type: Schneider 2 cell Expression
Growth in bacteria
  Bacterial resistance: Ampicillin, 100 μg/mL
  Growth temperature: 37°C
  Growth strain: DH5alpha
  Copy number: Low Copy
Gene/Insert
  Gene/Insert name: DmMextli (alt name: mxt)
  Species: D. melanogaster (fly); NM_164598
  Insert size (bp): 1962
  Entrez Gene: mxt (a.k.a. Dmel_CG2950, BcDNA:GH06479, CG2950, Dmel\CG2950, cg2950)
  Promoter: Ac5 promoter
  Tag / fusion protein: EGFP (N terminal on backbone)
  Cloning method: Restriction Enzyme; 5′ cloning site EcoRI (not destroyed); 3′ cloning site ApaI (not destroyed)
  Sequencing primers: 5′ EGFP-forw; 3′ Bgh rev primer
Terms and licenses: Academic/Nonprofit Terms; Industry Terms: Not Available to Industry
How to cite: pAc5.1B-EGFP-DmMextli was a gift from Elisa Izaurralde (Addgene plasmid # 79262 ; http://n2t.net/addgene:79262 ; RRID:Addgene_79262)
