>Addgene plasmid #79262 | pAc5.1B-EGFP-DmMextli | addgene partial sequence | sequence record 152981 | EGFP-C 5'-CATGGTCCTGCTGGAGTTCGTG-3'
GACGAGCTGTACAAGCCAAGCTTGAATTCTATGGCTCACACACACCTGGGACGCGCCGTGAAAAACATTG
AGGCGCCACGCCCGTTGAAGACACAATCGCGATCGTCGTTGAAGAACAGCTACCTGGTGATCGAGGAGCT
AATCCAGTTGATAGACAACGTGACCGTCGGTCTTCAGTCGTGCAACACCACGCCGGAATCGATCACGCTG
CTCCTGCACAACCTCCGGGTGCATGGACCGCAACTGGAGGCGGTGTCCAAGGATACACTGGACCGGGCCT
TCGTCGTTTTCCGCAACGCTTCGCAGGACGAACGGCTGAATATAACGACGCGCCTCAAGCTGCTCGAACT
CATCGAGCTGCGCGCCAAGAGCTGGGACAATGACGACACAATCGCGTACTACAAGTCCAAGCAGCAGATC
TCCAACGTGGAGCTGCCTTCGGAATACCAGTACGATGCCGGCGTGCAGCCTGGCGCCTTCAGCACCTCCC
CCACATTCGGCGTCAGCGGCGGTGTTGGTGGCGTTAACGATGGAGCCGCAGCCGCCGCTGCCGCCGTCTT
CAATGCAGCATCTGCAGCTGCAGCCGCCCAAGCTGCGGCCATTGCGGCCGTGGGCACATCCAACCAGCAG
CACATGCTGCTGCCGCCCGGTGAGGTCATTCGTAATTCGGGCAAGTTCCCCAAACCGACCAAGATTCCTG
GCAAGACGTACTGCAAGGACGAGGTCGTGATTCGCAATGCTGACTCCGGCAAAGTAATGGGCATCAAGGG
GCGTCGCGTGCACATGATCGAGGAGCTAAGCGAAACCATTATATCGTTTCAAAGAGTCAACCCGGGTGCC
AAGGAGCGTTTGGTGCAGATTACTGGTCCAGCTGAGGATAAAATTAACTATGCCAAACAACTGATGGAGG
ACACCATTCGTCGGAACGCCTCGCCGGTGCGCCTGGAACCCGCTCCTGCCGTTGGAGGATCCTGCTCCTC
GCTTAACTCGTC
