>Addgene plasmid #79262 | pAc5.1B-EGFP-DmMextli | addgene partial sequence | sequence record 152984 | EBV-rev 5'-GTGGTTTGTCCAAACTCATC-3'
GATCCTCGATCGAGGCTGATCAGCGAGCTCAGGCCTTAGAAGGCACAGTCGAGGCTGATCAGCGGGTTTA
AACTCAATGGTGATGGTGATGATGACCGGTACGCGTAGAATCGAGACCGAGGAGAGGGTTAGGGATAGGC
TTACCTTCGAACCGCGGGCCCTTATTCGTCCAGAGTCTCGACCTCATCGGCAGCCACAATGTCTCGCTTG
GCGGCCGTCTTAATGCTGGCCAGATACTTATCACCATCGAAGCGCTGGCTCTCATCCTGCAGATCCTTGT
TGCGCAGAATCGAGGGCGCTGTCTCCTGCATCTTTTGCCAGTCGGTGGGCAGGGTCCACGAGTGCGGACT
CATGGAGTAGTAGAGCAAGTGTTCAATATCGTAAGAAACGCGAGATGCATTGCTTTTCAAGGAATTGGTG
CCTGCCAAATCGTCCAAGTCACCCTTTTCCCGAGCGCCCTTGGTCTCCGGCGTGGACTCCTTGCGCGAAA
AGTGGCTGCGACGCGATCTGGCCAGTCCATTCTGATTGCTAGTCGATGATCCTCCATTGCTGGGCTCAGC
GAACACCTCGTCGTCGCCTTCACCATTGTTGTTCGCTGACGAGGAAACAACGCAATTCAGTCCAATGCCA
CTGTCCGTGCCGGGCAGCCAAAATTGCGGCGGCCCGGCTCCGGGAAGCGGAGTCGATGGCGTGGTCACCA
GCGAAGTGCCGTCGAAGGCGGCGCCAGCCTCAATGGATGCCAGAAACTCCGAGCTGCTAAAATAGTCATC
GAGCACGAGTTTGGCCACGCGCACTAGTTCGCAGCAGTCGCCGGTGATCTTGATCAGGTGCTGGCCCACG
TTGACCGTGAACTTGTATTCACCTACGGAAGCATCGTTTGTGGAATATGAGTGCATTAGCAGCTGTTGAT
TGGGGCGCAAGACTTTACCGGCAGCGGCTGTCGCCTGAGCATGTGCCGCCGCTGCTGCTGCGGCGGCTAC
TGCGGCGAC
